Addgene plasmid #139795: pET19b_4CL:P3S + STS:AP4S
Purpose: expression of biosynthetic enzymes 4CL and STS in fusion with CC
Depositing lab: Roman Jerala. Depositing organization: National Institute of Chemistry. Publication: Metabolic enzyme clustering by coiled coils improves the biosynthesis of resveratrol and mevalonate. Fink T, Stevovic B, Verwaal R, Roubos JA, Gaber R, Bencina M, Jerala R, Gradisar H. AMB Express. 2020 May 24;10(1):97. doi: 10.1186/s13568-020-01031-5. PubMed 32448937.
Backbone
  Vector backbone: pET19b
  Backbone size w/o insert (bp): 5700
  Vector type: Bacterial Expression
Growth in bacteria
  Bacterial resistance: Ampicillin, 100 μg/mL
  Growth temperature: 37°C
  Growth strain: DH5alpha
  Copy number: Unknown
Gene/Insert 1
  Gene/Insert name: 4CL:P3S
  Species: A. thaliana (mustard weed)
  Insert size (bp): 1800
Gene/Insert 2
  Gene/Insert name: STS:AP4S
  Species: vitis vinifera
  Insert size (bp): 1400
Terms and licenses: Academic/Nonprofit Terms; Industry Terms: Not Available to Industry
How to cite: pET19b_4CL:P3S + STS:AP4S was a gift from Roman Jerala (Addgene plasmid # 139795 ; http://n2t.net/addgene:139795 ; RRID:Addgene_139795)
