[The description below was written by a language model from this plasmid's Addgene catalogue record and pLannotate feature annotations shown in this document.]
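Description:
pET19b_4CL:P3S + STS:AP4S is a bacterial expression plasmid of about 9.1 kb built on the pET19b backbone for co-producing two plant enzymes of the resveratrol pathway in E. coli. It replicates from a pBR322-type ColE1/pMB1 origin accompanied by the rop gene and the bom region, which normally keep such plasmids at moderate copy number (the record lists copy number as unknown). Selection is by ampicillin through the β-lactamase gene. The backbone also carries lacI with its own promoter, and several non-functional tetracycline-resistance fragments left over from pBR322.

The payload consists of two separate, similarly organised expression cassettes in the same orientation. Each has a T7 promoter followed by a lac operator, the T7 gene 10 ribosome binding site, a short N-terminal stretch annotated as a 6xHis-containing tag fragment, the coding sequence, and its own T7 terminator. One cassette encodes Arabidopsis thaliana 4-coumarate:CoA ligase (4CL1), which converts hydroxycinnamic acids into their CoA thioesters. The other encodes Vitis vinifera stilbene synthase (STS/VST1), which produces stilbenes.

According to the catalogue entry, the enzymes are fused to the coiled-coil-forming peptides P3S and AP4S, respectively. These segments are not explicitly annotated. They presumably lie in the unannotated region downstream of each enzyme coding sequence, near short matches labelled as SET1 fragments. Expression requires a host supplying T7 RNA polymerase and is inducible with IPTG through the lac repressor/operator system. The associated study used coiled-coil pairing to cluster metabolic enzymes, with the aim of improving resveratrol biosynthesis.
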