Features (pLannotate 1.2.2; 26 found; start..end, strand, type, name):
     27..74      -  terminator     T7 terminator: transcription terminator for bacteriophage T7 RNA polymerase
     82..131     -  CDS            SET1 (fragment): solubility-enhancement tag derived from T7 phage gene 10B
    253..1428    -  CDS            VINST1: THS1_VITVI - Also known as STS2, VST1. Experimental evidence at protein level: Swiss-Prot protein existence level 1. Mediates resistance to pathogens which are sensitive to stilbenes such as Botrytis cinerea, Eutypa lata and Plasmopora viticola by enhancing the production of phytoalexins. Confers resistance to Phytophthora palmivora when expressed in papaya. From Vitis vinifera (Grape).
   1474..1491    -  CDS            capTEV™ (fragment): composite tag for in vivo biotinylation, TEV protease cleavage, and 6xHis tagging
   1504..1526    -  RBS            RBS: efficient ribosome binding site from bacteriophage T7 gene 10 (Olins and Rangwala, 1989)
   1541..1565    -  protein_bind   lac operator: The lac repressor binds to the lac operator to inhibit transcription in E. coli. This inhibition can be relieved by adding lactose or isopropyl-β-D-thiogalactopyranoside (IPTG). lac repressor encoded by lacI
   1566..1584    -  promoter       T7 promoter: promoter for bacteriophage T7 RNA polymerase
   1642..1746    +  CDS            TcR (fragment): tetracycline efflux protein; tet; confers resistance to tetracycline
   1769..1816    -  terminator     T7 terminator: transcription terminator for bacteriophage T7 RNA polymerase
   1824..1873    -  CDS            SET1 (fragment): solubility-enhancement tag derived from T7 phage gene 10B
   2001..3683    -  CDS            4CL1: 4CL1_ARATH - Experimental evidence at protein level: Swiss-Prot protein existence level 1. Produces CoA thioesters of a variety of hydroxy- and methoxy- substituted cinnamic acids, which are used to synthesize several phenylpropanoid-derived compounds, including anthocyanins, flavonoids, isoflavonoids, coumarins, lignin, suberin and wall-bound phenolics. From Arabidopsis thaliana (Mouse-ear cress).
   3729..3746    -  CDS            capTEV™ (fragment): composite tag for in vivo biotinylation, TEV protease cleavage, and 6xHis tagging
   3759..3781    -  RBS            RBS: efficient ribosome binding site from bacteriophage T7 gene 10 (Olins and Rangwala, 1989)
   3796..3820    -  protein_bind   lac operator: The lac repressor binds to the lac operator to inhibit transcription in E. coli. This inhibition can be relieved by adding lactose or isopropyl-β-D-thiogalactopyranoside (IPTG). lac repressor encoded by lacI
   3821..3839    -  promoter       T7 promoter: promoter for bacteriophage T7 RNA polymerase
   3861..4140    +  CDS            TcR (fragment): tetracycline efflux protein; tet; confers resistance to tetracycline
   4148..4225    +  promoter       lacI promoter: lacI
   4226..5308    +  CDS            lacI: lac repressor; lacI; The lac repressor binds to the lac operator to inhibit transcription in E. coli. This inhibition can be relieved by adding lactose or isopropyl-β-D-thiogalactopyranoside (IPTG).
   5321..5342    +  protein_bind   CAP binding site: CAP binding activates transcription in the presence of cAMP. E. coli catabolite activator protein
   5357..5981    +  CDS            TcR (fragment): tetracycline efflux protein; tet; confers resistance to tetracycline
   6223..6603    -  CDS            YPB1_ECOLX: Protein predicted: Swiss-Prot protein existence level 4. From Escherichia coli.
   6620..6811    +  CDS            rop: Rop protein, which maintains plasmids at low copy number; rop
   6913..7052    +  misc_feature   bom: basis of mobility region from pBR322
   7238..7826    -  rep_origin     ori: high-copy-number ColE1/pMB1/pBR322/pUC origin of replication
   7997..8857    -  CDS            AmpR: β-lactamase; bla; confers resistance to ampicillin, carbenicillin, and related antibiotics
   8858..8962    -  promoter       AmpR promoter: bla
>Addgene plasmid #139795 | pET19b_4CL:P3S + STS:AP4S | addgene full sequence | sequence record 298541 | Addgene NGS Result
TTCCCGGATATAGTTCCTCCTTTCAGCAAAAAACCCCTCAAGACCCGTTTAGAGGCCCCAAGGGGTTATG
CTAGTTATTGCTCAGCGGTGGCAGCAGCCAACTCAGCTTCCTTTCGGGCTTTGTTAGCAGCCGGATCCTT
AGCCGTATTTAATACTCTGCAACTTTTGCTTGATTTGTTGTAATTTCTGTTCATTTTGTTGCAGTTCCTC
TTCGTTGGATTGAAGCTCGTCCTCTGGCGAGCTGCCGCTGCCATTGGTAACCATCGGAATGCTATGCAGA
ACAACGGTTTCAATGGTCAGACCCGGACCAAAACCAAACAGAACACCCCAATCCAGACCTTCACCGGTGG
TTGCACGTTCACCTTTCAGGCTTTTTTTGCGCATTTCATCCAGAATAAACAGAACACATGCGCTGCTCAT
ATTACCATATTCGCTCAGAACATGACGGGTTGCTTCCAGTTTCTTTTTGTCCAGGTTCAGTTTTGCTTCA
ACTGCATCCAGAATTGCCGGACCACCCGGATGTGCAATCCAAAACAGGCTATTCCAATCGCTAATACCCA
GCGGATCAAATGCCTGGGTCAGACATTTTTCAACATTTTCGCTAATCAGGGTCGGAACATTCGGCCACAG
ATGAAAGGTCAGACCAACTTCACGCAGATTACCTGCAATTGCACCGGCACTATTCGGAATAAAGGTCTGT
GCTGCGCTAACCAGCTGAAACAGCGGACGTTCAATGCTAATATCCGGATCGCTACCAACAATAACTGCTG
CGCTACCATCACCAAACAGTGCCTGACCAACCAGGCTATCCAGTGCATCTTCGCTCGGACCACGAAAGGT
AACAACGGTAATTTCGCTACAAACAACCAGAACACGTGCACCGGCATTATTTTCTGCCAGATCTTTTGCG
GTACGCAGAACGGTGCCACCGGCATAACAACCCTGATGATACAGCATAACACGACGAACGCTCGGTTCCA
GACCCAGCAGATTTGCCAGTTTATAATCTGCACCAGGCATTTCAACACCACTGGTGGTACAAAAAACCAG
ATGGGTAATTTTGCTTTTCGGCTGACCCCATTCTTTCAGGGCTTTCAGTGCTGCTTCTTTACCCAGTTTC
GGAACTTCTGCGGTGATAATTTCTTGACGAATATTCAGGCTCGGTGCCATATATGCACCAATATTCGGAT
GTTCTTCCAGCATTTCTTCGGTCAGGTGGATATAGCGTTTTTTGATCATGCTTTTATCGCAGATGCGGTT
AAATTTCTTTTTCAGTGCGGTCATGTGTTCGCTTTTGGTCACTTTAAAGTAATAATCGGCATAATCGCTC
TGATAAACACAATGATCCGGTGTTGCGGTGCCAATTGCCAGAATGGTTGCCGGACCTTTTGCACGCTGTG
CATTACGAAATTCTTCAACGCTTGCCATATGCTTGTCGTCGTCGTCGATATGGCCGCTGCTGTGATGATG
ATGATGATGATGATGATGATGGCCCATGGTATATCTCCTTCTTAAAGTTAAACAAAATTATTTCTAGAGG
GGAATTGTTATCCGCTCACAATTCCCCTATAGTGAGTCGTATTAAAGCTTTAATGCGGTAGTTTATCACA
GTTAAATTGCTAACGCAGTCAGGCACCGTGTATGAAATCTAACAATGCGCTCATCGTCATCCTCGGCACC
GTCACCCTGGATGCTGTAGGCATAGGCTTGGTTATGCCGGTACTGCCGGGCCTCTTGCGGGATATCCGGA
TATAGTTCCTCCTTTCAGCAAAAAACCCCTCAAGACCCGTTTAGAGGCCCCAAGGGGTTATGCTAGTTAT
TGCTCAGCGGTGGCAGCAGCCAACTCAGCTTCCTTTCGGGCTTTGTTAGCAGCCGGATCCTTAATAGCCA
TATTTCAGTTCCTGGTTTTTTTCTTTCAGTTCGCTGTTTTTCTGTTCCAGCTGGCTAATTTCTTCTTCCA
GCTGCTGAATTTCATCTTCCGGGCTGCTGCCGCTGCCACCCAGACCATTTGCCAGTTTTGCACGCAGATC
TTTACGCAGAATTTTACCGCTCGGTGCTTTCGGAATGCTCTCGGTAAAAAACACTTTGTTGATGCGTTTG
TAGAACACCACCTGTTTGCTAACAAACTGTTTAACATCATCTTCGCTCAGTTCGCTATCTTTGCTTTTCA
CAACAAATGCAACCGGAACTTCGCCTGCTGCTTCTTCTTTCATTGCAACAACTGCAACATCGGTAATATC
CGGATGACCAATCAGCAGTGCTTCCAGTTCTGCCGGTGCAACCTGAAAACCTTTGTATTTGATCAGCTCT
TTCAGACGATCCACAATAAACAGTTCGTCATCATCATCAATCAGACCAATATCACCTGTATGCAGCCAAC
CATCTTTATCAATGGTTTCTGCGGTTGCTGCCGGATTATTCAGATAGCCTTTCATAATCTGGTGACCACG
AATACAAATTTCACCAGGCTGATTACGGCTCAGGCTATCACCGGTATCCGGATCAACAATTTTCATTTCT
GCATTACGAACAACGGTGCCACATGCACCACTTTTAACCGGAAACGGTTCTTTTGCAAAACCCAGGCTCA
TTGCCAGAACCGGACCTGCTTCGGTCATACCATAACCCTGACCCAGTTTTGCATTCGGAAATTTGGCATT
AACTGCATCTTCCAGTTCTTTACCCAGCGGAGCTGCACCGCTTTTAACAACACGAATGCTGCTCAGATCA
TATTTTTCGGTTTCGCTGCTTTTTGCAATTGCCAGAACAATAGGCGGAACCATCGGTGCAACGGTAACTT
TACAACGCTGGATCAGTTCCAGCAGCAGATTAATTTCAAATTTCGGCATAATCAGAATTGCTGCACCAAC
ACGCAGACCACACAGCATAATGCTATTCAGTGCATAAATATGAAACATCGGCAGCACACACAGAATAACA
TCGTCGCTATGAAAATACAGATTCGGATTTTCACCATCAACCTGCTGTGCAACGCTGGTAACCAGACCTT
TATGGGTCAGCATAACACCTTTCGGCAGACCGGTGGTGCCGCTGCTATACGGCAGTGCAACAACATCATC
CGGACTAATTTCAACGCTATCAATAACTTCGCTTGCTTCGGTGGTGCTCTGGGTCAGTTCGGTAAAACGC
AGACAACCTTCCGGAATCGGAACGCTTTCATTATCATCGATGCAAACAATCACAACACCATCATCATTTT
GCAGCGGTTTGATTTTGTCCACGTAACGTGCTTCGGTAATAATCAGTTTGGTGTTGCTTGCTTTTGCCTG
TTTTGCAATTTCTGCCGGTGTAAAAAACGGATTTGCTGCGGTTGCGGTTGCACCACGAAAGCTGGCTGCC
AGAAAGCTCAGAACAAATTCCGGACAATTCGGCAGCAGCAGCATAACAACGTCATTCTGATTCACACCCA
GTTTATGAAAATTGGCTGCAATCTGACGGCTGATCACATGAACATCACTATAGGTATAAACATGACCGGT
CGGACCATTAATCAGACACGGTTTGGTGGCAAACTCGCTAATGTTCTGAAAGATATAATCGTGCAGGCTC
AGATGATTCGGAATATAGATATCCGGCAGTTTGCTACGAAAAATCACGTCGCTGTTGTTATTGTTGCTCT
GTTTTTCCATAACCTGGCTAACTGCCTGTTCTTGCGGTGCCATATGCTTGTCGTCGTCGTCGATATGGCC
GCTGCTGTGATGATGATGATGATGATGATGATGATGGCCCATGGTATATCTCCTTCTTAAAGTTAAACAA
AATTATTTCTAGAGGGGAATTGTTATCCGCTCACAATTCCCCTATAGTGAGTCGTATTAATTTCGCGGGA
TCGAGATCTCGATCCTCTACGCCGGACGCATCGTGGCCGGCATCACCGGCGCCACAGGTGCGGTTGCTGG
CGCCTATATCGCCGACATCACCGATGGGGAAGATCGGGCTCGCCACTTCGGGCTCATGAGCGCTTGTTTC
GGCGTGGGTATGGTGGCAGGCCCCGTGGCCGGGGGACTGTTGGGCGCCATCTCCTTGCATGCACCATTCC
TTGCGGCGGCGGTGCTCAACGGCCTCAACCTACTACTGGGCTGCTTCCTAATGCAGGAGTCGCATAAGGG
AGAGCGTCGAGATCCCGGACACCATCGAATGGCGCAAAACCTTTCGCGGTATGGCATGATAGCGCCCGGA
AGAGAGTCAATTCAGGGTGGTGAATGTGAAACCAGTAACGTTATACGATGTCGCAGAGTATGCCGGTGTC
TCTTATCAGACCGTTTCCCGCGTGGTGAACCAGGCCAGCCACGTTTCTGCGAAAACGCGGGAAAAAGTGG
AAGCGGCGATGGCGGAGCTGAATTACATTCCCAACCGCGTGGCACAACAACTGGCGGGCAAACAGTCGTT
GCTGATTGGCGTTGCCACCTCCAGTCTGGCCCTGCACGCGCCGTCGCAAATTGTCGCGGCGATTAAATCT
CGCGCCGATCAACTGGGTGCCAGCGTGGTGGTGTCGATGGTAGAACGAAGCGGCGTCGAAGCCTGTAAAG
CGGCGGTGCACAATCTTCTCGCGCAACGCGTCAGTGGGCTGATCATTAACTATCCGCTGGATGACCAGGA
TGCCATTGCTGTGGAAGCTGCCTGCACTAATGTTCCGGCGTTATTTCTTGATGTCTCTGACCAGACACCC
ATCAACAGTATTATTTTCTCCCATGAAGACGGTACGCGACTGGGCGTGGAGCATCTGGTCGCATTGGGTC
ACCAGCAAATCGCGCTGTTAGCGGGCCCATTAAGTTCTGTCTCGGCGCGTCTGCGTCTGGCTGGCTGGCA
TAAATATCTCACTCGCAATCAAATTCAGCCGATAGCGGAACGGGAAGGCGACTGGAGTGCCATGTCCGGT
TTTCAACAAACCATGCAAATGCTGAATGAGGGCATCGTTCCCACTGCGATGCTGGTTGCCAACGATCAGA
TGGCGCTGGGCGCAATGCGCGCCATTACCGAGTCCGGGCTGCGCGTTGGTGCGGATATCTCGGTAGTGGG
ATACGACGATACCGAAGACAGCTCATGTTATATCCCGCCGTTAACCACCATCAAACAGGATTTTCGCCTG
CTGGGGCAAACCAGCGTGGACCGCTTGCTGCAACTCTCTCAGGGCCAGGCGGTGAAGGGCAATCAGCTGT
TGCCCGTCTCACTGGTGAAAAGAAAAACCACCCTGGCGCCCAATACGCAAACCGCCTCTCCCCGCGCGTT
GGCCGATTCATTAATGCAGCTGGCACGACAGGTTTCCCGACTGGAAAGCGGGCAGTGAGCGCAACGCAAT
TAATGTAAGTTAGCTCACTCATTAGGCACCGGGATCTCGACCGATGCCCTTGAGAGCCTTCAACCCAGTC
AGCTCCTTCCGGTGGGCGCGGGGCATGACTATCGTCGCCGCACTTATGACTGTCTTCTTTATCATGCAAC
TCGTAGGACAGGTGCCGGCAGCGCTCTGGGTCATTTTCGGCGAGGACCGCTTTCGCTGGAGCGCGACGAT
GATCGGCCTGTCGCTTGCGGTATTCGGAATCTTGCACGCCCTCGCTCAAGCCTTCGTCACTGGTCCCGCC
ACCAAACGTTTCGGCGAGAAGCAGGCCATTATCGCCGGCATGGCGGCCGACGCGCTGGGCTACGTCTTGC
TGGCGTTCGCGACGCGAGGCTGGATGGCCTTCCCCATTATGATTCTTCTCGCTTCCGGCGGCATCGGGAT
GCCCGCGTTGCAGGCCATGCTGTCCAGGCAGGTAGATGACGACCATCAGGGACAGCTTCAAGGATCGCTC
GCGGCTCTTACCAGCCTAACTTCGATCATTGGACCGCTGATCGTCACGGCGATTTATGCCGCCTCGGCGA
GCACATGGAACGGGTTGGCATGGATTGTAGGCGCCGCCCTATACCTTGTCTGCCTCCCCGCGTTGCGTCG
CGGTGCATGGAGCCGGGCCACCTCGACCTGAATGGAAGCCGGCGGCACCTCGCTAACGGATTCACCACTC
CAAGAATTGGAGCCAATCAATTCTTGCGGAGAACTGTGAATGCGCAAACCAACCCTTGGCAGAACATATC
CATCGCGTCCGCCATCTCCAGCAGCCGCACGCGGCGCATCTCGGGCAGCGTTGGGTCCTGGCCACGGGTG
CGCATGATCGTGCTCCTGTCGTTGAGGACCCGGCTAGGCTGGCGGGGTTGCCTTACTGGTTAGCAGAATG
AATCACCGATACGCGAGCGAACGTGAAGCGACTGCTGCTGCAAAACGTCTGCGACCTGAGCAACAACATG
AATGGTCTTCGGTTTCCGTGTTTCGTAAAGTCTGGAAACGCGGAAGTCAGCGCCCTGCACCATTATGTTC
CGGATCTGCATCGCAGGATGCTGCTGGCTACCCTGTGGAACACCTACATCTGTATTAACGAAGCGCTGGC
ATTGACCCTGAGTGATTTTTCTCTGGTCCCGCCGCATCCATACCGCCAGTTGTTTACCCTCACAACGTTC
CAGTAACCGGGCATGTTCATCATCAGTAACCCGTATCGTGAGCATCCTCTCTCGTTTCATCGGTATCATT
ACCCCCATGAACAGAAATCCCCCTTACACGGAGGCATCAGTGACCAAACAGGAAAAAACCGCCCTTAACA
TGGCCCGCTTTATCAGAAGCCAGACATTAACGCTTCTGGAGAAACTCAACGAGCTGGACGCGGATGAACA
GGCAGACATCTGTGAATCGCTTCACGACCACGCTGATGAGCTTTACCGCAGCTGCCTCGCGCGTTTCGGT
GATGACGGTGAAAACCTCTGACACATGCAGCTCCCGGAGACGGTCACAGCTTGTCTGTAAGCGGATGCCG
GGAGCAGACAAGCCCGTCAGGGCGCGTCAGCGGGTGTTGGCGGGTGTCGGGGCGCAGCCATGACCCAGTC
ACGTAGCGATAGCGGAGTGTATACTGGCTTAACTATGCGGCATCAGAGCAGATTGTACTGAGAGTGCACC
ATTGCGGTGTGAAATACCGCACAGATGCGTAAGGAGAAAATACCGCATCAGGCGCTCTTCCGCTTCCTCG
CTCACTGACTCGCTGCGCTCGGTCGTTCGGCTGCGGCGAGCGGTATCAGCTCACTCAAAGGCGGTAATAC
GGTTATCCACAGAATCAGGGGATAACGCAGGAAAGAACATGTGAGCAAAAGGCCAGCAAAAGGCCAGGAA
CCGTAAAAAGGCCGCGTTGCTGGCGTTTTTCCATAGGCTCCGCCCCCCTGACGAGCATCACAAAAATCGA
CGCTCAAGTCAGAGGTGGCGAAACCCGACAGGACTATAAAGATACCAGGCGTTTCCCCCTGGAAGCTCCC
TCGTGCGCTCTCCTGTTCCGACCCTGCCGCTTACCGGATACCTGTCCGCCTTTCTCCCTTCGGGAAGCGT
GGCGCTTTCTCATAGCTCACGCTGTAGGTATCTCAGTTCGGTGTAGGTCGTTCGCTCCAAGCTGGGCTGT
GTGCACGAACCCCCCGTTCAGCCCGACCGCTGCGCCTTATCCGGTAACTATCGTCTTGAGTCCAACCCGG
TAAGACACGACTTATCGCCACTGGCAGCAGCCACTGGTAACAGGATTAGCAGAGCGAGGTATGTAGGCGG
TGCTACAGAGTTCTTGAAGTGGTGGCCTAACTACGGCTACACTAGAAGGACAGTATTTGGTATCTGCGCT
CTGCTGAAGCCAGTTACCTTCGGAAAAAGAGTTGGTAGCTCTTGATCCGGCAAACAAACCACCGCTGGTA
GCGGTGGTTTTTTTGTTTGCAAGCAGCAGATTACGCGCAGAAAAAAAGGATCTCAAGAAGATCCTTTGAT
CTTTTCTACGGGGTCTGACGCTCAGTGGAACGAAAACTCACGTTAAGGGATTTTGGTCATGAGATTATCA
AAAAGGATCTTCACCTAGATCCTTTTAAATTAAAAATGAAGTTTTAAATCAATCTAAAGTATATATGAGT
AAACTTGGTCTGACAGTTACCAATGCTTAATCAGTGAGGCACCTATCTCAGCGATCTGTCTATTTCGTTC
ATCCATAGTTGCCTGACTCCCCGTCGTGTAGATAACTACGATACGGGAGGGCTTACCATCTGGCCCCAGT
GCTGCAATGATACCGCGAGACCCACGCTCACCGGCTCCAGATTTATCAGCAATAAACCAGCCAGCCGGAA
GGGCCGAGCGCAGAAGTGGTCCTGCAACTTTATCCGCCTCCATCCAGTCTATTAATTGTTGCCGGGAAGC
TAGAGTAAGTAGTTCGCCAGTTAATAGTTTGCGCAACGTTGTTGCCATTGCTGCAGGCATCGTGGTGTCA
CGCTCGTCGTTTGGTATGGCTTCATTCAGCTCCGGTTCCCAACGATCAAGGCGAGTTACATGATCCCCCA
TGTTGTGCAAAAAAGCGGTTAGCTCCTTCGGTCCTCCGATCGTTGTCAGAAGTAAGTTGGCCGCAGTGTT
ATCACTCATGGTTATGGCAGCACTGCATAATTCTCTTACTGTCATGCCATCCGTAAGATGCTTTTCTGTG
ACTGGTGAGTACTCAACCAAGTCATTCTGAGAATAGTGTATGCGGCGACCGAGTTGCTCTTGCCCGGCGT
CAACACGGGATAATACCGCGCCACATAGCAGAACTTTAAAAGTGCTCATCATTGGAAAACGTTCTTCGGG
GCGAAAACTCTCAAGGATCTTACCGCTGTTGAGATCCAGTTCGATGTAACCCACTCGTGCACCCAACTGA
TCTTCAGCATCTTTTACTTTCACCAGCGTTTCTGGGTGAGCAAAAACAGGAAGGCAAAATGCCGCAAAAA
AGGGAATAAGGGCGACACGGAAATGTTGAATACTCATACTCTTCCTTTTTCAATATTATTGAAGCATTTA
TCAGGGTTATTGTCTCATGAGCGGATACATATTTGAATGTATTTAGAAAAATAAACAAATAGGGGTTCCG
CGCACATTTCCCCGAAAAGTGCCACCTGACGTCTAAGAAACCATTATTATCATGACATTAACCTATAAAA
ATAGGCGTATCACGAGGCCCTTTCGTCTTCAAGAA
