>Addgene plasmid #139795 | pET19b_4CL:P3S + STS:AP4S | depositor partial sequence | sequence record 298528 | pET19b_4CL:P3S + STS:AP4S sequence 1872 bps
TTAATAGCCATATTTCAGTTCCTGGTTTTTTTCTTTCAGTTCGCTGTTTTTCTGTTCCAGCTGGCTAATT
TCTTCTTCCAGCTGCTGAATTTCATCTTCCGGGCTGCTGCCGCTGCCACCCAGACCATTTGCCAGTTTTG
CACGCAGATCTTTACGCAGAATTTTACCGCTCGGTGCTTTCGGAATGCTCTCGGTAAAAAACACTTTGTT
GATGCGTTTGTAGAACACCACCTGTTTGCTAACAAACTGTTTAACATCATCTTCGCTCAGTTCGCTATCT
TTGCTTTTCACAACAAATGCAACCGGAACTTCGCCTGCTGCTTCTTCTTTCATTGCAACAACTGCAACAT
CGGTAATATCCGGATGACCAATCAGCAGTGCTTCCAGTTCTGCCGGTGCAACCTGAAAACCTTTGTATTT
GATCAGCTCTTTCAGACGATCCACAATAAACAGTTCGTCATCATCATCAATCAGACCAATATCACCTGTA
TGCAGCCAACCATCTTTATCAATGGTTTCTGCGGTTGCTGCCGGATTATTCAGATAGCCTTTCATAATCT
GGTGACCACGAATACAAATTTCACCAGGCTGATTACGGCTCAGGCTATCACCGGTATCCGGATCAACAAT
TTTCATTTCTGCATTACGAACAACGGTGCCACATGCACCACTTTTAACCGGAAACGGTTCTTTTGCAAAA
CCCAGGCTCATTGCCAGAACCGGACCTGCTTCGGTCATACCATAACCCTGACCCAGTTTTGCATTCGGAA
ATTTGGCATTAACTGCATCTTCCAGTTCTTTACCCAGCGGAGCTGCACCGCTTTTAACAACACGAATGCT
GCTCAGATCATATTTTTCGGTTTCGCTGCTTTTTGCAATTGCCAGAACAATAGGCGGAACCATCGGTGCA
ACGGTAACTTTACAACGCTGGATCAGTTCCAGCAGCAGATTAATTTCAAATTTCGGCATAATCAGAATTG
CTGCACCAACACGCAGACCACACAGCATAATGCTATTCAGTGCATAAATATGAAACATCGGCAGCACACA
CAGAATAACATCGTCGCTATGAAAATACAGATTCGGATTTTCACCATCAACCTGCTGTGCAACGCTGGTA
ACCAGACCTTTATGGGTCAGCATAACACCTTTCGGCAGACCGGTGGTGCCGCTGCTATACGGCAGTGCAA
CAACATCATCCGGACTAATTTCAACGCTATCAATAACTTCGCTTGCTTCGGTGGTGCTCTGGGTCAGTTC
GGTAAAACGCAGACAACCTTCCGGAATCGGAACGCTTTCATTATCATCGATGCAAACAATCACAACACCA
TCATCATTTTGCAGCGGTTTGATTTTGTCCACGTAACGTGCTTCGGTAATAATCAGTTTGGTGTTGCTTG
CTTTTGCCTGTTTTGCAATTTCTGCCGGTGTAAAAAACGGATTTGCTGCGGTTGCGGTTGCACCACGAAA
GCTGGCTGCCAGAAAGCTCAGAACAAATTCCGGACAATTCGGCAGCAGCAGCATAACAACGTCATTCTGA
TTCACACCCAGTTTATGAAAATTGGCTGCAATCTGACGGCTGATCACATGAACATCACTATAGGTATAAA
CATGACCGGTCGGACCATTAATCAGACACGGTTTGGTGGCAAACTCGCTAATGTTCTGAAAGATATAATC
GTGCAGGCTCAGATGATTCGGAATATAGATATCCGGCAGTTTGCTACGAAAAATCACGTCGCTGTTGTTA
TTGTTGCTCTGTTTTTCCATAACCTGGCTAACTGCCTGTTCTTGCGGTGCCATATGCTTGTCGTCGTCGT
CGATATGGCCGCTGCTGTGATGATGATGATGATGATGATGATGATGGCCCAT
