>Addgene plasmid #139795 | pET19b_4CL:P3S + STS:AP4S | depositor partial sequence | sequence record 298529 | pET19b_4CL:P3S + STS:AP4S sequence 1359 bps
TTAGCCGTATTTAATACTCTGCAACTTTTGCTTGATTTGTTGTAATTTCTGTTCATTTTGTTGCAGTTCC
TCTTCGTTGGATTGAAGCTCGTCCTCTGGCGAGCTGCCGCTGCCATTGGTAACCATCGGAATGCTATGCA
GAACAACGGTTTCAATGGTCAGACCCGGACCAAAACCAAACAGAACACCCCAATCCAGACCTTCACCGGT
GGTTGCACGTTCACCTTTCAGGCTTTTTTTGCGCATTTCATCCAGAATAAACAGAACACATGCGCTGCTC
ATATTACCATATTCGCTCAGAACATGACGGGTTGCTTCCAGTTTCTTTTTGTCCAGGTTCAGTTTTGCTT
CAACTGCATCCAGAATTGCCGGACCACCCGGATGTGCAATCCAAAACAGGCTATTCCAATCGCTAATACC
CAGCGGATCAAATGCCTGGGTCAGACATTTTTCAACATTTTCGCTAATCAGGGTCGGAACATTCGGCCAC
AGATGAAAGGTCAGACCAACTTCACGCAGATTACCTGCAATTGCACCGGCACTATTCGGAATAAAGGTCT
GTGCTGCGCTAACCAGCTGAAACAGCGGACGTTCAATGCTAATATCCGGATCGCTACCAACAATAACTGC
TGCGCTACCATCACCAAACAGTGCCTGACCAACCAGGCTATCCAGTGCATCTTCGCTCGGACCACGAAAG
GTAACAACGGTAATTTCGCTACAAACAACCAGAACACGTGCACCGGCATTATTTTCTGCCAGATCTTTTG
CGGTACGCAGAACGGTGCCACCGGCATAACAACCCTGATGATACAGCATAACACGACGAACGCTCGGTTC
CAGACCCAGCAGATTTGCCAGTTTATAATCTGCACCAGGCATTTCAACACCACTGGTGGTACAAAAAACC
AGATGGGTAATTTTGCTTTTCGGCTGACCCCATTCTTTCAGGGCTTTCAGTGCTGCTTCTTTACCCAGTT
TCGGAACTTCTGCGGTGATAATTTCTTGACGAATATTCAGGCTCGGTGCCATATATGCACCAATATTCGG
ATGTTCTTCCAGCATTTCTTCGGTCAGGTGGATATAGCGTTTTTTGATCATGCTTTTATCGCAGATGCGG
TTAAATTTCTTTTTCAGTGCGGTCATGTGTTCGCTTTTGGTCACTTTAAAGTAATAATCGGCATAATCGC
TCTGATAAACACAATGATCCGGTGTTGCGGTGCCAATTGCCAGAATGGTTGCCGGACCTTTTGCACGCTG
TGCATTACGAAATTCTTCAACGCTTGCCATATGCTTGTCGTCGTCGTCGATATGGCCGCTGCTGTGATGA
TGATGATGATGATGATGATGATGGCCCAT
